>Addgene plasmid #91822 | pDD397 | addgene full sequence | sequence record 178615 | Addgene NGS Result
CTTTCCTGCGTTATCCCCTGATTCTGTGGATAACCGTATTACCGCCTTTGAGTGAGCTGATACCGCTCGC
CGCAGCCGAACGACCGAGCGCAGCGAGTCAGTGAGCGAGGAAGCGGAAGAGCGCCCAATACGCAAACCGC
CTCTCCCCGCGCGTTGGCCGATTCATTAATGCAGCTGGCACGACAGGTTTCCCGACTGGAAAGCGGGCAG
TGAGCGCAACGCAATTAATACGCGTACCGCTAGCCAGGAAGAGTTTGTAGAAACGCAAAAAGGCCATCCG
TCAGGATGGCCTTCTGCTTAGTTTGATGCCTGGCAGTTTATGGCGGGCGTCCTGCCCGCCACCCTCCGGG
CCGTTGCTTCACAACGTTCAAATCCGCTCCCGGCGGATTTGTCCTACTCAGGAGAGCGTTCACCGACAAA
CAACAGATAAAACGAAAGGCCCAGTCTTCCGACTGAGCCTTTCGTTTTATTTGATGCCTGGCAGTTCCCT
ACTCTCGCGTTAACGCTAGCATGGATGTTTTCCCAGTCACGACGTTGTAAAACGACGGCCAGTGAGCGCG
CGTAATACGACTCACTATAGGGCGAATTGGGTACCGGGCCCCCCCTCGAGGTCGACGGTATCGATAAGCT
TGATGGGGACAAGTTTGTACAAAAAAGCAGGCTGCTCTTCGATGCCTAAAGATCCAGCCAAACCTCCGGC
CAAGGCACAAGTTGTGGGATGGCCACCGGTGAGATCATACCGGAAGAACGTGATGGTTTCCTGCCAAAAA
TCAAGCGGTGGCCCGGAGGCGGCGGCGTTCGTGAAGCGAAGAGCACCCAGCTTTCTTGTACAAAGTGGTC
CCCATCGAATTCCTGCAGCCCGGGGGATCCACTAGTTCTAGAGCGGCCGCCACCGCGGTGGAGCTCCAGC
TTTTGTTCCCTTTAGTGAGGGTTAATTGCGCGCTTGGCGTAATCATGGTCATAGCTGTTTCCTGGCAGCT
CTGGCCCGTGTCTCAAAATCTCTGATGTTACATTGCACAAGATAAAAATATATCATCATGAACAATAAAA
CTGTCTGCTTACATAAACAGTAATACAAGGGGTGTTATGAGCCATATTCAACGGGAAACGTCGAGGCCGC
GATTAAATTCCAACATGGATGCTGATTTATATGGGTATAAATGGGCTCGCGATAATGTCGGGCAATCAGG
TGCGACAATCTATCGCTTGTATGGGAAGCCCGATGCGCCAGAGTTGTTTCTGAAACATGGCAAAGGTAGC
GTTGCCAATGATGTTACAGATGAGATGGTCAGACTAAACTGGCTGACGGAATTTATGCCTCTTCCGACCA
TCAAGCATTTTATCCGTACTCCTGATGATGCATGGTTACTCACCACTGCGATCCCCGGAAAAACAGCATT
CCAGGTATTAGAAGAATATCCTGATTCAGGTGAAAATATTGTTGATGCGCTGGCAGTGTTCCTGCGCCGG
TTGCATTCGATTCCTGTTTGTAATTGTCCTTTTAACAGCGATCGCGTATTTCGTCTCGCTCAGGCGCAAT
CACGAATGAATAACGGTTTGGTTGATGCGAGTGATTTTGATGACGAGCGTAATGGCTGGCCTGTTGAACA
AGTCTGGAAAGAAATGCATAAACTTTTGCCATTCTCACCGGATTCAGTCGTCACTCATGGTGATTTCTCA
CTTGATAACCTTATTTTTGACGAGGGGAAATTAATAGGTTGTATTGATGTTGGACGAGTCGGAATCGCAG
ACCGATACCAGGATCTTGCCATCCTATGGAACTGCCTCGGTGAGTTTTCTCCTTCATTACAGAAACGGCT
TTTTCAAAAATATGGTATTGATAATCCTGATATGAATAAATTGCAGTTTCATTTGATGCTCGATGAGTTT
TTCTAATCAGAATTGGTTAATTGGTTGTAACACTGGCAGAGCATTACGCTGACTTGACGGGACGGCGCAA
GCTCATGACCAAAATCCCTTAACGTGAGTTACGCGTCGTTCCACTGAGCGTCAGACCCCGTAGAAAAGAT
CAAAGGATCTTCTTGAGATCCTTTTTTTCTGCGCGTAATCTGCTGCTTGCAAACAAAAAAACCACCGCTA
CCAGCGGTGGTTTGTTTGCCGGATCAAGAGCTACCAACTCTTTTTCCGAAGGTAACTGGCTTCAGCAGAG
CGCAGATACCAAATACTGTTCTTCTAGTGTAGCCGTAGTTAGGCCACCACTTCAAGAACTCTGTAGCACC
GCCTACATACCTCGCTCTGCTAATCCTGTTACCAGTGGCTGCTGCCAGTGGCGATAAGTCGTGTCTTACC
GGGTTGGACTCAAGACGATAGTTACCGGATAAGGCGCAGCGGTCGGGCTGAACGGGGGGTTCGTGCACAC
AGCCCAGCTTGGAGCGAACGACCTACACCGAACTGAGATACCTACAGCGTGAGCTATGAGAAAGCGCCAC
GCTTCCCGAAGGGAGAAAGGCGGACAGGTATCCGGTAAGCGGCAGGGTCGGAACAGGAGAGCGCACGAGG
GAGCTTCCAGGGGGAAACGCCTGGTATCTTTATAGTCCTGTCGGGTTTCGCCACCTCTGACTTGAGCGTC
GATTTTTGTGATGCTCGTCAGGGGGGCGGAGCCTATGGAAAAACGCCAGCAACGCGGCCTTTTTACGGTT
CCTGGCCTTTTGCTGGCCTTTTGCTCACATGTT
Features (pLannotate 1.2.2; 13 found; start..end, strand, type, name):
    121..213     +  CDS            lacI (fragment): lac repressor; lacI; The lac repressor binds to the lac operator to inhibit transcription in E. coli. This inhibition can be relieved by adding lactose or isopropyl-β-D-thiogalactopyranoside (IPTG).
    268..295     -  terminator     rrnB T2 terminator: transcription terminator T2 from the E. coli rrnB gene
    427..470     +  terminator     rrnB T1 terminator: Escherichia coli rrnB; transcription terminator T1 from the E. coli rrnB gene
    517..555     -  CDS            lacZα (fragment): LacZα fragment of β-galactosidase; lacZ fragment
    563..581     +  promoter       T7 promoter: promoter for bacteriophage T7 RNA polymerase
    590..634     -  misc_feature   MCS (fragment): pBluescript multiple cloning site
    639..663     +  protein_bind   attB1: mutant version of attB; recombination site for the Gateway® BP reaction BP Clonase™
    675..806     +  CDS            mini-AID (fragment): minimal degron from the auxin-responsive IAA17 protein of Arabidopsis thaliana (Kubota et al., 2013) acts as an auxin-inducible degron (AID) in the presence of TIR1
    815..839     -  protein_bind   attB2: mutant version of attB; recombination site for the Gateway® BP reaction BP Clonase™
    844..906     -  misc_feature   MCS (fragment): pBluescript multiple cloning site
    919..937     -  promoter       T3 promoter: promoter for bacteriophage T3 RNA polymerase
   1087..1896    +  CDS            KanR: aminoglycoside phosphotransferase; aph(3')-Ia; confers resistance to kanamycin in bacteria or G418 (Geneticin®) in eukaryotes
   2043..2631    +  rep_origin     ori: high-copy-number ColE1/pMB1/pBR322/pUC origin of replication
