[The description below was written by a language model from this plasmid's Addgene catalogue record and pLannotate feature annotations shown in this document.]
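Description:
pDD397 is a small (about 2.7 kb) donor plasmid for the SapTrap modular cloning system, used to build repair templates for Cas9-triggered homologous recombination in C. elegans. It is built on the pMLS280 backbone and is maintained in E. coli as a high-copy plasmid through a ColE1/pUC-type origin, with selection by kanamycin (KanR, aminoglycoside phosphotransferase). It is a parts donor rather than an expression vector. No worm promoter or terminator is annotated, and the insert is meant to be excised and assembled with other modules, not expressed from this plasmid.

The payload is a 138 bp auxin-inducible degron (AID) derived from Arabidopsis thaliana, annotated as the minimal degron of the IAA17 protein. In the presence of auxin and the TIR1 F-box protein, a protein carrying this degron is targeted for degradation, which permits conditional depletion. In pDD397 the degron occupies the "FP slot" of the SapTrap scheme, the position normally filled by a fluorescent protein in the assembled repair template. Using this donor therefore lets an endogenous gene be tagged with AID alone, without a fluorescent protein. According to the associated publication title, the assembled templates are designed to include a self-excising cassette, which comes from other modules and is not present here.

The insert is flanked by attB1 and attB2 Gateway recombination sites, pBluescript-type multiple cloning site remnants, and outward T7 and T3 promoters that serve as sequencing primer sites. Fragments of lacI and lacZα and the rrnB T1/T2 terminators are backbone remnants. The restriction sites used for cloning the insert are not recorded.
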