Addgene plasmid #91822: pDD397
Purpose: AID FP-slot donor for the SapTrap cloning system
Depositing lab: Bob Goldstein. Depositing organization: University of North Carolina at Chapel Hill. Publication: SapTrap assembly of repair templates for Cas9-triggered homologous recombination with a self-excising cassette. Dickinson D, Slabodnick M, Chen A, Goldstein B. MicroPubl Biol. 2018 May 1;2018:10.17912/W2KT0N. doi: 10.17912/W2KT0N. PubMed 32550377.
Backbone
  Vector backbone: pMLS280
  Backbone manufacturer: Erik Jorgensen lab (Addgene #73738)
  Vector type: Worm Expression, CRISPR
Growth in bacteria
  Bacterial resistance: Kanamycin, 50 μg/mL
  Growth temperature: 37°C
  Growth strain: DH5alpha
  Copy number: High Copy
Gene/Insert
  Gene/Insert name: Auxin-inducible degron (AID)
  Species: A. thaliana (mustard weed)
  Insert size (bp): 138
  Cloning method: Restriction Enzyme; 5′ cloning site Unknown (unknown if destroyed); 3′ cloning site Unknown (unknown if destroyed)
  Sequencing primers: 5′ T7; 3′ T3
Terms and licenses: Academic/Nonprofit Terms; Industry Terms: Not Available to Industry
Depositor comments: The auxin-inducible degron is insertered in place of a fluorescent protein in the assembled repair template. This allows tagging a gene with AID but without an FP
How to cite: pDD397 was a gift from Bob Goldstein (Addgene plasmid # 91822 ; http://n2t.net/addgene:91822 ; RRID:Addgene_91822)
